>Addgene plasmid #231565 | pLentiCRISPRpuro-sgSEC24D | addgene full sequence | sequence record 460043 | Addgene NGS Result
TGATGCGGTTTTGGCAGTACATCAATGGGCGTGGATAGCGGTTTGACTCACGGGGATTTCCAAGTCTCCA
CCCCATTGACGTCAATGGGAGTTTGTTTTGGCACCAAAATCAACGGGACTTTCCAAAATGTCGTAACAAC
TCCGCCCCATTGACGCAAATGGGCGGTAGGCGTGTACGGTGGGAGGTCTATATAAGCAGCGCGTTTTGCC
TGTACTGGGTCTCTCTGGTTAGACCAGATCTGAGCCTGGGAGCTCTCTGGCTAACTAGGGAACCCACTGC
TTAAGCCTCAATAAAGCTTGCCTTGAGTGCTTCAAGTAGTGTGTGCCCGTCTGTTGTGTGACTCTGGTAA
CTAGAGATCCCTCAGACCCTTTTAGTCAGTGTGGAAAATCTCTAGCAGTGGCGCCCGAACAGGGACTTGA
AAGCGAAAGGGAAACCAGAGGAGCTCTCTCGACGCAGGACTCGGCTTGCTGAAGCGCGCACGGCAAGAGG
CGAGGGGCGGCGACTGGTGAGTACGCCAAAAATTTTGACTAGCGGAGGCTAGAAGGAGAGAGATGGGTGC
GAGAGCGTCAGTATTAAGCGGGGGAGAATTAGATCGCGATGGGAAAAAATTCGGTTAAGGCCAGGGGGAA
AGAAAAAATATAAATTAAAACATATAGTATGGGCAAGCAGGGAGCTAGAACGATTCGCAGTTAATCCTGG
CCTGTTAGAAACATCAGAAGGCTGTAGACAAATACTGGGACAGCTACAACCATCCCTTCAGACAGGATCA
GAAGAACTTAGATCATTATATAATACAGTAGCAACCCTCTATTGTGTGCATCAAAGGATAGAGATAAAAG
ACACCAAGGAAGCTTTAGACAAGATAGAGGAAGAGCAAAACAAAAGTAAGACCACCGCACAGCAAGCGGC
CGCTGATCTTCAGACCTGGAGGAGGAGATATGAGGGACAATTGGAGAAGTGAATTATATAAATATAAAGT
AGTAAAAATTGAACCATTAGGAGTAGCACCCACCAAGGCAAAGAGAAGAGTGGTGCAGAGAGAAAAAAGA
GCAGTGGGAATAGGAGCTTTGTTCCTTGGGTTCTTGGGAGCAGCAGGAAGCACTATGGGCGCAGCGTCAA
TGACGCTGACGGTACAGGCCAGACAATTATTGTCTGGTATAGTGCAGCAGCAGAACAATTTGCTGAGGGC
TATTGAGGCGCAACAGCATCTGTTGCAACTCACAGTCTGGGGCATCAAGCAGCTCCAGGCAAGAATCCTG
GCTGTGGAAAGATACCTAAAGGATCAACAGCTCCTGGGGATTTGGGGTTGCTCTGGAAAACTCATTTGCA
CCACTGCTGTGCCTTGGAATGCTAGTTGGAGTAATAAATCTCTGGAACAGATTTGGAATCACACGACCTG
GATGGAGTGGGACAGAGAAATTAACAATTACACAAGCTTAATACACTCCTTAATTGAAGAATCGCAAAAC
CAGCAAGAAAAGAATGAACAAGAATTATTGGAATTAGATAAATGGGCAAGTTTGTGGAATTGGTTTAACA
TAACAAATTGGCTGTGGTATATAAAATTATTCATAATGATAGTAGGAGGCTTGGTAGGTTTAAGAATAGT
TTTTGCTGTACTTTCTATAGTGAATAGAGTTAGGCAGGGATATTCACCATTATCGTTTCAGACCCACCTC
CCAACCCCGAGGGGACCCGACAGGCCCGAAGGAATAGAAGAAGAAGGTGGAGAGAGAGACAGAGACAGAT
CCATTCGATTAGTGAACGGATCGGCACTGCGTGCGCCAATTCTGCAGACAAATGGCAGTATTCATCCACA
ATTTTAAAAGAAAAGGGGGGATTGGGGGGTACAGTGCAGGGGAAAGAATAGTAGACATAATAGCAACAGA
CATACAAACTAAAGAATTACAAAAACAAATTACAAAAATTCAAAATTTTCGGGTTTATTACAGGGACAGC
AGAGATCCAGTTTGGTTAATTAAGGTACCGAGGGCCTATTTCCCATGATTCCTTCATATTTGCATATACG
ATACAAGGCTGTTAGAGAGATAATTAGAATTAATTTGACTGTAAACACAAAGATATTAGTACAAAATACG
TGACGTAGAAAGTAATAATTTCTTGGGTAGTTTGCAGTTTTAAAATTATGTTTTAAAATGGACTATCATA
TGCTTACCGTAACTTGAAAGTATTTCGATTTCTTGGCTTTATATATCTTGTGGAAAGGACGAAACACCGT
TTATGCAGTTCATCGAAGGGTTTTAGAGCTAGAAATAGCAAGTTAAAATAAGGCTAGTCCGTTATCAACT
TGAAAAAGTGGCACCGAGTCGGTGCTTTTTTGAATTCGCTAGCTAGGTCTTGAAAGGAGTGGGAATTGGC
TCCGGTGCCCGTCAGTGGGCAGAGCGCACATCGCCCACAGTCCCCGAGAAGTTGGGGGGAGGGGTCGGCA
ATTGATCCGGTGCCTAGAGAAGGTGGCGCGGGGTAAACTGGGAAAGTGATGTCGTGTACTGGCTCCGCCT
TTTTCCCGAGGGTGGGGGAGAACCGTATATAAGTGCAGTAGTCGCCGTGAACGTTCTTTTTCGCAACGGG
TTTGCCGCCAGAACACAGGACCGGTTCTAGAGCGCTGCCACCATGGACAAGAAGTACAGCATCGGCCTGG
ACATCGGCACCAACTCTGTGGGCTGGGCCGTGATCACCGACGAGTACAAGGTGCCCAGCAAGAAATTCAA
GGTGCTGGGCAACACCGACCGGCACAGCATCAAGAAGAACCTGATCGGAGCCCTGCTGTTCGACAGCGGC
GAAACAGCCGAGGCCACCCGGCTGAAGAGAACCGCCAGAAGAAGATACACCAGACGGAAGAACCGGATCT
GCTATCTGCAAGAGATCTTCAGCAACGAGATGGCCAAGGTGGACGACAGCTTCTTCCACAGACTGGAAGA
GTCCTTCCTGGTGGAAGAGGATAAGAAGCACGAGCGGCACCCCATCTTCGGCAACATCGTGGACGAGGTG
GCCTACCACGAGAAGTACCCCACCATCTACCACCTGAGAAAGAAACTGGTGGACAGCACCGACAAGGCCG
ACCTGCGGCTGATCTATCTGGCCCTGGCCCACATGATCAAGTTCCGGGGCCACTTCCTGATCGAGGGCGA
CCTGAACCCCGACAACAGCGACGTGGACAAGCTGTTCATCCAGCTGGTGCAGACCTACAACCAGCTGTTC
GAGGAAAACCCCATCAACGCCAGCGGCGTGGACGCCAAGGCCATCCTGTCTGCCAGACTGAGCAAGAGCA
GACGGCTGGAAAATCTGATCGCCCAGCTGCCCGGCGAGAAGAAGAATGGCCTGTTCGGAAACCTGATTGC
CCTGAGCCTGGGCCTGACCCCCAACTTCAAGAGCAACTTCGACCTGGCCGAGGATGCCAAACTGCAGCTG
AGCAAGGACACCTACGACGACGACCTGGACAACCTGCTGGCCCAGATCGGCGACCAGTACGCCGACCTGT
TTCTGGCCGCCAAGAACCTGTCCGACGCCATCCTGCTGAGCGACATCCTGAGAGTGAACACCGAGATCAC
CAAGGCCCCCCTGAGCGCCTCTATGATCAAGAGATACGACGAGCACCACCAGGACCTGACCCTGCTGAAA
GCTCTCGTGCGGCAGCAGCTGCCTGAGAAGTACAAAGAGATTTTCTTCGACCAGAGCAAGAACGGCTACG
CCGGCTACATTGACGGCGGAGCCAGCCAGGAAGAGTTCTACAAGTTCATCAAGCCCATCCTGGAAAAGAT
GGACGGCACCGAGGAACTGCTCGTGAAGCTGAACAGAGAGGACCTGCTGCGGAAGCAGCGGACCTTCGAC
AACGGCAGCATCCCCCACCAGATCCACCTGGGAGAGCTGCACGCCATTCTGCGGCGGCAGGAAGATTTTT
ACCCATTCCTGAAGGACAACCGGGAAAAGATCGAGAAGATCCTGACCTTCCGCATCCCCTACTACGTGGG
CCCTCTGGCCAGGGGAAACAGCAGATTCGCCTGGATGACCAGAAAGAGCGAGGAAACCATCACCCCCTGG
AACTTCGAGGAAGTGGTGGACAAGGGCGCTTCCGCCCAGAGCTTCATCGAGCGGATGACCAACTTCGATA
AGAACCTGCCCAACGAGAAGGTGCTGCCCAAGCACAGCCTGCTGTACGAGTACTTCACCGTGTATAACGA
GCTGACCAAAGTGAAATACGTGACCGAGGGAATGAGAAAGCCCGCCTTCCTGAGCGGCGAGCAGAAAAAG
GCCATCGTGGACCTGCTGTTCAAGACCAACCGGAAAGTGACCGTGAAGCAGCTGAAAGAGGACTACTTCA
AGAAAATCGAGTGCTTCGACTCCGTGGAAATCTCCGGCGTGGAAGATCGGTTCAACGCCTCCCTGGGCAC
ATACCACGATCTGCTGAAAATTATCAAGGACAAGGACTTCCTGGACAATGAGGAAAACGAGGACATTCTG
GAAGATATCGTGCTGACCCTGACACTGTTTGAGGACAGAGAGATGATCGAGGAACGGCTGAAAACCTATG
CCCACCTGTTCGACGACAAAGTGATGAAGCAGCTGAAGCGGCGGAGATACACCGGCTGGGGCAGGCTGAG
CCGGAAGCTGATCAACGGCATCCGGGACAAGCAGTCCGGCAAGACAATCCTGGATTTCCTGAAGTCCGAC
GGCTTCGCCAACAGAAACTTCATGCAGCTGATCCACGACGACAGCCTGACCTTTAAAGAGGACATCCAGA
AAGCCCAGGTGTCCGGCCAGGGCGATAGCCTGCACGAGCACATTGCCAATCTGGCCGGCAGCCCCGCCAT
TAAGAAGGGCATCCTGCAGACAGTGAAGGTGGTGGACGAGCTCGTGAAAGTGATGGGCCGGCACAAGCCC
GAGAACATCGTGATCGAAATGGCCAGAGAGAACCAGACCACCCAGAAGGGACAGAAGAACAGCCGCGAGA
GAATGAAGCGGATCGAAGAGGGCATCAAAGAGCTGGGCAGCCAGATCCTGAAAGAACACCCCGTGGAAAA
CACCCAGCTGCAGAACGAGAAGCTGTACCTGTACTACCTGCAGAATGGGCGGGATATGTACGTGGACCAG
GAACTGGACATCAACCGGCTGTCCGACTACGATGTGGACCATATCGTGCCTCAGAGCTTTCTGAAGGACG
ACTCCATCGACAACAAGGTGCTGACCAGAAGCGACAAGAACCGGGGCAAGAGCGACAACGTGCCCTCCGA
AGAGGTCGTGAAGAAGATGAAGAACTACTGGCGGCAGCTGCTGAACGCCAAGCTGATTACCCAGAGAAAG
TTCGACAATCTGACCAAGGCCGAGAGAGGCGGCCTGAGCGAACTGGATAAGGCCGGCTTCATCAAGAGAC
AGCTGGTGGAAACCCGGCAGATCACAAAGCACGTGGCACAGATCCTGGACTCCCGGATGAACACTAAGTA
CGACGAGAATGACAAGCTGATCCGGGAAGTGAAAGTGATCACCCTGAAGTCCAAGCTGGTGTCCGATTTC
CGGAAGGATTTCCAGTTTTACAAAGTGCGCGAGATCAACAACTACCACCACGCCCACGACGCCTACCTGA
ACGCCGTCGTGGGAACCGCCCTGATCAAAAAGTACCCTAAGCTGGAAAGCGAGTTCGTGTACGGCGACTA
CAAGGTGTACGACGTGCGGAAGATGATCGCCAAGAGCGAGCAGGAAATCGGCAAGGCTACCGCCAAGTAC
TTCTTCTACAGCAACATCATGAACTTTTTCAAGACCGAGATTACCCTGGCCAACGGCGAGATCCGGAAGC
GGCCTCTGATCGAGACAAACGGCGAAACCGGGGAGATCGTGTGGGATAAGGGCCGGGATTTTGCCACCGT
GCGGAAAGTGCTGAGCATGCCCCAAGTGAATATCGTGAAAAAGACCGAGGTGCAGACAGGCGGCTTCAGC
AAAGAGTCTATCCTGCCCAAGAGGAACAGCGATAAGCTGATCGCCAGAAAGAAGGACTGGGACCCTAAGA
AGTACGGCGGCTTCGACAGCCCCACCGTGGCCTATTCTGTGCTGGTGGTGGCCAAAGTGGAAAAGGGCAA
GTCCAAGAAACTGAAGAGTGTGAAAGAGCTGCTGGGGATCACCATCATGGAAAGAAGCAGCTTCGAGAAG
AATCCCATCGACTTTCTGGAAGCCAAGGGCTACAAAGAAGTGAAAAAGGACCTGATCATCAAGCTGCCTA
AGTACTCCCTGTTCGAGCTGGAAAACGGCCGGAAGAGAATGCTGGCCTCTGCCGGCGAACTGCAGAAGGG
AAACGAACTGGCCCTGCCCTCCAAATATGTGAACTTCCTGTACCTGGCCAGCCACTATGAGAAGCTGAAG
GGCTCCCCCGAGGATAATGAGCAGAAACAGCTGTTTGTGGAACAGCACAAGCACTACCTGGACGAGATCA
TCGAGCAGATCAGCGAGTTCTCCAAGAGAGTGATCCTGGCCGACGCTAATCTGGACAAAGTGCTGTCCGC
CTACAACAAGCACCGGGATAAGCCCATCAGAGAGCAGGCCGAGAATATCATCCACCTGTTTACCCTGACC
AATCTGGGAGCCCCTGCCGCCTTCAAGTACTTTGACACCACCATCGACCGGAAGAGGTACACCAGCACCA
AAGAGGTGCTGGACGCCACCCTGATCCACCAGAGCATCACCGGCCTGTACGAGACACGGATCGACCTGTC
TCAGCTGGGAGGCGACAAGCGACCTGCCGCCACAAAGAAGGCTGGACAGGCTAAGAAGAAGAAAGATTAC
AAAGACGATGACGATAAGGGATCCGGCGCAACAAACTTCTCTCTGCTGAAACAAGCCGGAGATGTCGAAG
AGAATCCTGGACCGACCGAGTACAAGCCCACGGTGCGCCTCGCCACCCGCGACGACGTCCCCAGGGCCGT
ACGCACCCTCGCCGCCGCGTTCGCCGACTACCCCGCCACGCGCCACACCGTCGATCCGGACCGCCACATC
GAGCGGGTCACCGAGCTGCAAGAACTCTTCCTCACGCGCGTCGGGCTCGACATCGGCAAGGTGTGGGTCG
CGGACGACGGCGCCGCGGTGGCGGTCTGGACCACGCCGGAGAGCGTCGAAGCGGGGGCGGTGTTCGCCGA
GATCGGCCCGCGCATGGCCGAGTTGAGCGGTTCCCGGCTGGCCGCGCAGCAACAGATGGAAGGCCTCCTG
GCGCCGCACCGGCCCAAGGAGCCCGCGTGGTTCCTGGCCACCGTCGGAGTCTCGCCCGACCACCAGGGCA
AGGGTCTGGGCAGCGCCGTCGTGCTCCCCGGAGTGGAGGCGGCCGAGCGCGCCGGGGTGCCCGCCTTCCT
GGAGACCTCCGCGCCCCGCAACCTCCCCTTCTACGAGCGGCTCGGCTTCACCGTCACCGCCGACGTCGAG
GTGCCCGAAGGACCGCGCACCTGGTGCATGACCCGCAAGCCCGGTGCCTGAACGCGTTAAGTCGACAATC
AACCTCTGGATTACAAAATTTGTGAAAGATTGACTGGTATTCTTAACTATGTTGCTCCTTTTACGCTATG
TGGATACGCTGCTTTAATGCCTTTGTATCATGCTATTGCTTCCCGTATGGCTTTCATTTTCTCCTCCTTG
TATAAATCCTGGTTGCTGTCTCTTTATGAGGAGTTGTGGCCCGTTGTCAGGCAACGTGGCGTGGTGTGCA
CTGTGTTTGCTGACGCAACCCCCACTGGTTGGGGCATTGCCACCACCTGTCAGCTCCTTTCCGGGACTTT
CGCTTTCCCCCTCCCTATTGCCACGGCGGAACTCATCGCCGCCTGCCTTGCCCGCTGCTGGACAGGGGCT
CGGCTGTTGGGCACTGACAATTCCGTGGTGTTGTCGGGGAAATCATCGTCCTTTCCTTGGCTGCTCGCCT
GTGTTGCCACCTGGATTCTGCGCGGGACGTCCTTCTGCTACGTCCCTTCGGCCCTCAATCCAGCGGACCT
TCCTTCCCGCGGCCTGCTGCCGGCTCTGCGGCCTCTTCCGCGTCTTCGCCTTCGCCCTCAGACGAGTCGG
ATCTCCCTTTGGGCCGCCTCCCCGCGTCGACTTTAAGACCAATGACTTACAAGGCAGCTGTAGATCTTAG
CCACTTTTTAAAAGAAAAGGGGGGACTGGAAGGGCTAATTCACTCCCAACGAAGACAAGATCTGCTTTTT
GCTTGTACTGGGTCTCTCTGGTTAGACCAGATCTGAGCCTGGGAGCTCTCTGGCTAACTAGGGAACCCAC
TGCTTAAGCCTCAATAAAGCTTGCCTTGAGTGCTTCAAGTAGTGTGTGCCCGTCTGTTGTGTGACTCTGG
TAACTAGAGATCCCTCAGACCCTTTTAGTCAGTGTGGAAAATCTCTAGCAGGGCCCGTTTAAACCCGCTG
ATCAGCCTCGACTGTGCCTTCTAGTTGCCAGCCATCTGTTGTTTGCCCCTCCCCCGTGCCTTCCTTGACC
CTGGAAGGTGCCACTCCCACTGTCCTTTCCTAATAAAATGAGGAAATTGCATCGCATTGTCTGAGTAGGT
GTCATTCTATTCTGGGGGGTGGGGTGGGGCAGGACAGCAAGGGGGAGGATTGGGAAGACAATAGCAGGCA
TGCTGGGGATGCGGTGGGCTCTATGGCTTCTGAGGCGGAAAGAACCAGCTGGGGCTCTAGGGGGTATCCC
C
[124 nt withheld, positions 8682-8805]
C
[91 nt withheld, positions 8807-8897]
A
[49 nt withheld, positions 8899-8947]
CCTTTGACGTTGGAGTCCACGTTCTTT
[37 nt withheld, positions 8975-9011]
ACCCTATCTCGGTCTATTCTTTTGATTTATAAGGGATTTTGCCGATTTCGGCCTATTGGTTAAAAAATGA
GCTGATTTAACAAAAATTTAACGCGAATTAATTCTGTGGAATGTGTGTCAGTTAGGGTGTGGAAAGTCCC
CAGGCTCCCCAGCAGGCAGAAGTATGCAAAGCATGCATCTCAATTAGTCAGCAACCAGGTGTGGAAAGTC
CCCAGGCTCCCCAGCAGGCAGAAGTATGCAAAGCATGCATCTCAATTAGTCAGCAACCATAGTCCCGCCC
CTAACTCCGCCCATCCCGCCCCTAACTCCGCCCAGTTCCGCCCATTCTCCGCCCCATGGCTGACTAATTT
TTTTTATTTATGCAGAGGCCGAGGCCGCCTCTGCCTCTGAGCTATTCCAGAAGTAGTGAGGAGGCTTTTT
TGGAGGCCTAGGCTTTTGCAAAAAGCTCCCGGGAGCTTGTATATCCATTTTCGGATCTGATCAGCACGTG
TTGACAATTAATCATCGGCATAGTATATCGGCATAGTATAATACGACAAGGTGAGGAACTAAACCATGGC
CAAGTTGACCAGTGCCGTTCCGGTGCTCACCGCGCGCGACGTCGCCGGAGCGGTCGAGTTCTGGACCGAC
CGGCTCGGGTTCTCCCGGGACTTCGTGGAGGACGACTTCGCCGGTGTGGTCCGGGACGACGTGACCCTGT
TCATCAGCGCGGTCCAGGACCAGGTGGTGCCGGACAACACCCTGGCCTGGGTGTGGGTGCGCGGCCTGGA
CGAGCTGTACGCCGAGTGGTCGGAGGTCGTGTCCACGAACTTCCGGGACGCCTCCGGGCCGGCCATGACC
GAGATCGGCGAGCAGCCGTGGGGGCGGGAGTTCGCCCTGCGCGACCCGGCCGGCAACTGCGTGCACTTCG
TGGCCGAGGAGCAGGACTGACACGTGCTACGAGATTTCGATTCCACCGCCGCCTTCTATGAAAGGTTGGG
CTTCGGAATCGTTTTCCGGGACGCCGGCTGGATGATCCTCCAGCGCGGGGATCTCATGCTGGAGTTCTTC
GCCCACCCCAACTTGTTTATTGCAGCTTATAATGGTTACAAATAAAGCAATAGCATCACAAATTTCACAA
ATAAAGCATTTTTTTCACTGCATTCTAGTTGTGGTTTGTCCAAACTCATCAATGTATCTTATCATGTCTG
TATACCGTCGACCTCTAGCTAGAGCTTGGCGTAATCATGGTCATAGCTGTTTCCTGTGTGAAATTGTTAT
CCGCTCACAATTCCACACAACATACGAGCCGGAAGCATAAAGTGTAAAGCCTGGGGTGCCTAATGAGTGA
GCTAACTCACATTAATTGCGTTGCGCTCACTGCCCGCTTTCCAGTCGGGAAACCTGTCGTGCCAGCTGCA
TTAATGAATCGGCCAACGCGCGGGGAGAGGCGGTTTGCGTATTGGGCGCTCTTCCGCTTCCTCGCTCACT
GACTCGCTGCGCTCGGTCGTTCGGCTGCGGCGAGCGGTATCAGCTCACTCAAAGGCGGTAATACGGTTAT
CCACAGAATCAGGGGATAACGCAGGAAAGAACATGTGAGCAAAAGGCCAGCAAAAGGCCAGGAACCGTAA
AAAGGCCGCGTTGCTGGCGTTTTTCCATAGGCTCCGCCCCCCTGACGAGCATCACAAAAATCGACGCTCA
AGTCAGAGGTGGCGAAACCCGACAGGACTATAAAGATACCAGGCGTTTCCCCCTGGAAGCTCCCTCGTGC
GCTCTCCTGTTCCGACCCTGCCGCTTACCGGATACCTGTCCGCCTTTCTCCCTTCGGGAAGCGTGGCGCT
TTCTCATAGCTCACGCTGTAGGTATCTCAGTTCGGTGTAGGTCGTTCGCTCCAAGCTGGGCTGTGTGCAC
GAACCCCCCGTTCAGCCCGACCGCTGCGCCTTATCCGGTAACTATCGTCTTGAGTCCAACCCGGTAAGAC
ACGACTTATCGCCACTGGCAGCAGCCACTGGTAACAGGATTAGCAGAGCGAGGTATGTAGGCGGTGCTAC
AGAGTTCTTGAAGTGGTGGCCTAACTACGGCTACACTAGAAGAACAGTATTTGGTATCTGCGCTCTGCTG
AAGCCAGTTACCTTCGGAAAAAGAGTTGGTAGCTCTTGATCCGGCAAACAAACCACCGCTGGTAGCGGTG
GTTTTTTTGTTTGCAAGCAGCAGATTACGCGCAGAAAAAAAGGATCTCAAGAAGATCCTTTGATCTTTTC
TACGGGGTCTGACGCTCAGTGGAACGAAAACTCACGTTAAGGGATTTTGGTCATGAGATTATCAAAAAGG
ATCTTCACCTAGATCCTTTTAAATTAAAAATGAAGTTTTAAATCAATCTAAAGTATATATGAGTAAACTT
GGTCTGACAGTTACCAATGCTTAATCAGTGAGGCACCTATCTCAGCGATCTGTCTATTTCGTTCATCCAT
AGTTGCCTGACTCCCCGTCGTGTAGATAACTACGATACGGGAGGGCTTACCATCTGGCCCCAGTGCTGCA
ATGATACCGCGAGACCCACGCTCACCGGCTCCAGATTTATCAGCAATAAACCAGCCAGCCGGAAGGGCCG
AGCGCAGAAGTGGTCCTGCAACTTTATCCGCCTCCATCCAGTCTATTAATTGTTGCCGGGAAGCTAGAGT
AAGTAGTTCGCCAGTTAATAGTTTGCGCAACGTTGTTGCCATTGCTACAGGCATCGTGGTGTCACGCTCG
TCGTTTGGTATGGCTTCATTCAGCTCCGGTTCCCAACGATCAAGGCGAGTTACATGATCCCCCATGTTGT
GCAAAAAAGCGGTTAGCTCCTTCGGTCCTCCGATCGTTGTCAGAAGTAAGTTGGCCGCAGTGTTATCACT
CATGGTTATGGCAGCACTGCATAATTCTCTTACTGTCATGCCATCCGTAAGATGCTTTTCTGTGACTGGT
GAGTACTCAACCAAGTCATTCTGAGAATAGTGTATGCGGCGACCGAGTTGCTCTTGCCCGGCGTCAATAC
GGGATAATACCGCGCCACATAGCAGAACTTTAAAAGTGCTCATCATTGGAAAACGTTCTTCGGGGCGAAA
ACTCTCAAGGATCTTACCGCTGTTGAGATCCAGTTCGATGTAACCCACTCGTGCACCCAACTGATCTTCA
GCATCTTTTACTTTCACCAGCGTTTCTGGGTGAGCAAAAACAGGAAGGCAAAATGCCGCAAAAAAGGGAA
TAAGGGCGACACGGAAATGTTGAATACTCATACTCTTCCTTTTTCAATATTATTGAAGCATTTATCAGGG
TTATTGTCTCATGAGCGGATACATATTTGAATGTATTTAGAAAAATAAACAAATAGGGGTTCCGCGCACA
TTTCCCCGAAAAGTGCCACCTGACGTCGACGGATCGGGAGATCTCCCGATCCCCTATGGTGCACTCTCAG
TACAATCTGCTCTGATGCCGCATAGTTAAGCCAGTATCTGCTCCCTGCTTGTGTGTTGGAGGTCGCTGAG
TAGTGCGCGAGCAAAATTTAAGCTACAACAAGGCAAGGCTTGACCGACAATTGCATGAAGAATCTGCTTA
GGGTTAGGCGTTTTGCGCTGCTTCGCGATGTACGGGCCAGATATACGCGTTGACATTGATTATTGACTAG
TTATTAATAGTAATCAATTACGGGGTCATTAGTTCATAGCCCATATATGGAGTTCCGCGTTACATAACTT
ACGGTAAATGGCCCGCCTGGCTGACCGCCCAACGACCCCCGCCCATTGACGTCAATAATGACGTATGTTC
CCATAGTAACGCCAATAGGGACTTTCCATTGACGTCAATGGGTGGAGTATTTACGGTAAACTGCCCACTT
GGCAGTACATCAAGTGTATCATATGCCAAGTACGCCCCCTATTGACGTCAATGACGGTAAATGGCCCGCC
TGGCATTATGCCCAGTACATGACCTTATGGGACTTTCCTACTTGGCAGTACATCTACGTATTAGTCATCG
CTATTACCATGG
Features (pLannotate 1.2.2; 33 found; start..end, strand, type, name):
    217..397     +  LTR            5' LTR (truncated): truncated 5' long terminal repeat (LTR) from HIV-1
    444..569     +  misc_feature   HIV-1 Ψ: packaging signal of human immunodeficiency virus type 1
    553..916     +  CDS            HIV-1 gag (fragment): gag protein from human immunodeficiency virus 1; gag
   1062..1295    +  misc_feature   RRE: The Rev response element (RRE) of HIV-1 allows for Rev-dependent mRNA export from the nucleus to the cytoplasm.
   1672..1772    +  CDS            Rev (fragment): human immunodeficiency virus 1 (HIV-1) Rev protein; rev; enhances nuclear export of unspliced and incompletely spliced viral mRNAs
   1822..1939    +  misc_feature   cPPT/CTS: central polypurine tract and central termination sequence of HIV-1
   1990..2230    +  promoter       U6 promoter: RNA polymerase III promoter for human U6 snRNA
   2260..2335    +  misc_RNA       gRNA scaffold: guide RNA scaffold for the Streptococcus pyogenes CRISPR/Cas9 system
   2353..2371    +  CDS            small t antigen (fragment): SV40 (simian virus 40) small t antigen
   2397..2608    +  promoter       EF-1α core promoter: core promoter for human elongation factor EF-1α
   2633..6736    +  CDS            Cas9: Cas9 (Csn1) endonuclease from the Streptococcus pyogenes Type II CRISPR/Cas system generates RNA-guided double strand breaks in DNA
   6874..7471    +  CDS            PuroR (fragment): puromycin N-acetyltransferase; pac from Streptomyces; confers resistance to puromycin
   7487..8075    +  misc_feature   WPRE: woodchuck hepatitis virus posttranscriptional regulatory element
   8126..8145    +  misc_feature   cPPT/CTS (fragment): central polypurine tract and central termination sequence of HIV-1
   8147..8380    +  LTR            3' LTR (ΔU3): self-inactivating 3' long terminal repeat (LTR) from HIV-1
   8412..8636    +  polyA_signal   bGH poly(A) signal: bovine growth hormone polyadenylation signal
   8640..8661    +  promoter       SV40 promoter (fragment): SV40 enhancer and early promoter
   8682..9110    +  rep_origin     f1 ori (sequence partly withheld): f1 bacteriophage origin of replication; arrow indicates direction of (+) strand synthesis
   9124..9453    +  promoter       SV40 promoter: SV40 enhancer and early promoter
   9501..9548    +  promoter       EM7 promoter: synthetic bacterial promoter&nbsp
   9567..9941    +  CDS            BleoR: antibiotic-binding protein; Sh ble from Streptoalloteichus hindustanus; confers resistance to bleomycin, phleomycin, and Zeocin™
   9951..10076   +  CDS            ble (fragment): BLE_KLEPN - Experimental evidence at protein level: Swiss-Prot protein existence level 1. Binding protein with a strong affinity to the bleomycin family of antibiotics. Binds to CL990; an antimitotic-antibiotic compound. From Klebsiella pneumoniae.
  10071..10192   +  polyA_signal   SV40 poly(A) signal: SV40 polyadenylation signal
  10263..10285   -  protein_bind   lac operator (fragment): The lac repressor binds to the lac operator to inhibit transcription in E. coli. This inhibition can be relieved by adding lactose or isopropyl-β-D-thiogalactopyranoside (IPTG). lac repressor encoded by lacI
  10289..10319   -  promoter       lac promoter: promoter for the E. coli lac operon
  10334..10355   -  protein_bind   CAP binding site: CAP binding activates transcription in the presence of cAMP. E. coli catabolite activator protein
  10368..10460   -  CDS            lacI (fragment): lac repressor; lacI; The lac repressor binds to the lac operator to inhibit transcription in E. coli. This inhibition can be relieved by adding lactose or isopropyl-β-D-thiogalactopyranoside (IPTG).
  10643..11231   -  rep_origin     ori: high-copy-number ColE1/pMB1/pBR322/pUC origin of replication
  11402..12262   -  CDS            AmpR: β-lactamase; bla; confers resistance to ampicillin, carbenicillin, and related antibiotics
  12263..12367   -  promoter       AmpR promoter: bla
  12426..12478   -  misc_feature   bom (fragment): basis of mobility region from pBR322
  12633..13012   +  enhancer       CMV enhancer: human cytomegalovirus immediate early enhancer
  13013..199     +  promoter       CMV promoter (across the origin): human cytomegalovirus (CMV) immediate early promoter
