[The description below was written by a language model from this plasmid's Addgene catalogue record and pLannotate feature annotations shown in this document.]
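Description:
pLentiCRISPRpuro-sgSEC24D is a single-vector lentiviral CRISPR plasmid, about 13 kb, built on the pLentiCRISPR-Puro backbone to deliver both Streptococcus pyogenes Cas9 and a guide RNA against human SEC24D to mammalian cells. In bacteria it is maintained as a high-copy plasmid through a ColE1/pUC-type origin and selected with ampicillin via the β-lactamase gene. An f1 origin is also present. Outside the viral region, the backbone carries an SV40/EM7-driven bleomycin/Zeocin resistance cassette with an SV40 polyadenylation signal.

The transfer cassette is laid out in a third-generation, self-inactivating format. A CMV enhancer/promoter is fused to a truncated HIV-1 5′ LTR to drive genomic RNA production in packaging cells. This is followed by the Ψ packaging signal with a partial gag region, the Rev response element for nuclear export and the cPPT/CTS. The cassette ends in a ΔU3 3′ LTR with a downstream bGH polyadenylation signal.

Between the LTRs, a human U6 RNA polymerase III promoter transcribes the 20-nucleotide SEC24D spacer joined to the Cas9 guide scaffold. An EF-1α core promoter drives the Cas9 coding sequence, followed by puromycin N-acetyltransferase and a WPRE that enhances transcript expression. The feature table does not annotate the element linking Cas9 to the puromycin marker, so how the two are co-expressed is not stated.

Transduced cells can be selected with puromycin, and Cas9 directed by the guide is expected to introduce double-strand breaks that disrupt SEC24D. The associated publication concerns genomic mediators of acquired immunotherapy resistance in melanoma, which suggests the plasmid was used for SEC24D loss-of-function experiments in that setting.
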