Addgene plasmid #231565: pLentiCRISPRpuro-sgSEC24D
Purpose: pLentiCRISPR expression vector for Cas9 and gRNA targeting human SEC24D (Puromycin selection marker)
Depositing lab: Rizwan Haq. Depositing organization: Dana-Farber Cancer Institute. Publication: Genomic mediators of acquired resistance to immunotherapy in metastatic melanoma. Schiantarelli J, Benamar M, Park J, Sax HE, Oliveira G, Bosma-Moody A, Campbell KM, Liu D, Johnson DB, Rodig S, Wu CJ, Hodi FS, Ribas A, Van Allen E, Haq R. Cancer Cell. 2025 Feb 10;43(2):308-316.e6. doi: 10.1016/j.ccell.2025.01.009. PubMed 39933900.
Backbone
  Vector backbone: pLentiCRISPR-Puro
  Backbone size w/o insert (bp): 13000
  Vector type: Mammalian Expression, Lentiviral, CRISPR
  Selectable markers: Puromycin
Growth in bacteria
  Bacterial resistance: Ampicillin, 100 μg/mL
  Growth temperature: 37°C
  Growth strain: NEB Stable
  Copy number: High Copy
Gene/Insert
  Gene/Insert name: sgSEC24D
  gRNA/shRNA sequence: TTTATGCAGTTCATCGAAGG
  Species: H. sapiens (human)
  Insert size (bp): 20
  Entrez Gene: SEC24D (a.k.a. CLCRP2)
  Promoter: U6, EF-1a
  Cloning method: Restriction Enzyme; 5′ cloning site unknown (unknown if destroyed)
  Sequencing primers: 5′ LKO.1 (Forward); 3′ WPRE (Reverse)
Terms and licenses: Academic/Nonprofit Terms; Industry Terms: Not Available to Industry
How to cite: pLentiCRISPRpuro-sgSEC24D was a gift from Rizwan Haq (Addgene plasmid # 231565 ; http://n2t.net/addgene:231565 ; RRID:Addgene_231565)
